>Addgene plasmid #173103 | MDO1-c014 | addgene full sequence | sequence record 349925 | Addgene NGS Result
ATGCACCATCATCATCATCATGTGAGCAAGGGCGAGGAGCTGTTCACCGGGGTGGTGCCCATCCTGGTCG
AGCTGGACGGCGACGTAAACGGCCACAGGTTCAGCGTGTCCGGCGAGGGCGAGGGCGATGCCACCTACGG
CAAGCTGACCCTGAAGTTCATCTGCACCACCGGCAAGCTGCCCGTGCCCTGGCCCACCCTCGTGACCACC
CTGACCTGGGGCGTGCAGTGCTTCGCCCGCTACCCCGACCACATGAAGCAGCACGACTTCTTCAAGTCCG
CCATGCCCGAAGGCTACGTCCAGGAGCGTACCATCTTCTTCAAGGACGACGGCAACTACAAGACCCGCGC
CGAGGTGAAGTTCGAGGGCGACACCCTGGTGAACCGCATCGAGCTGAAGGGCATCGACTTCAAGGAGGAC
GGCAACATCCTGGGGCACAAGCTGGAGTACAACGCCATCAGCGACAACGTCTATATCACCGCCGACAAGC
AGAAGAACGGCATCAAGGCCCACTTCAAGATCCGCCACAACATCGAGGACGGCAGCGTGCAGCTCGCCGA
CCACTACCAGCAGAACACCCCCATCGGCGACGGCCCCGTGCTGCTGCCCGACAACCACTACCTGAGCACC
CAGTCCAAGCTGAGCAAAGACCCCAACGAGAAGCGCGATCACATGGTCCTGCTGGAGTTCGTGACCGCCG
CCGGGATCACTCTCGGCATGGACGAGCTGTACAAGTCTTCTGGTGTAGATCTGGGTACCGAGAACCTGTA
CTTCCAATCCATGTCTGCGGGCGTTGGGGCGTGGGGAGCGGCAGCTGTTGGACGTACTGCAGGCGTACGT
ACATGGGCTCCATTAGCTATGGCAGCAAAGGTGGACCTTAGTACGAGTACAGACTGGAAGGAGGCCAAGT
CATTCTTAAAAGGGTTATCCGACAAGCAACGCGAGGAGCATTATTTCTGTAAAGACTTCGTACGTCTTAA
AAAGATTCCTACATGGAAGGAAATGGCCAAGGGTGTGGCTGTCAAGGTTGAGGAGCCTCGCTACAAGAAG
GACAAGCAGTTGAATGAAAAGATCAGTTTGTTACGCTCTGATATTACAAAATTAGAAGTCGATGCTATTG
TCAATGCAGCCAATAGCAGTCTTTTAGGTGGTGGAGGCGTAGATGGATGTATCCACCGTGCAGCAGGTCC
GCTGTTGACAGATGAGTGTCGTACTCTTCAGTCATGTAAGACAGGGAAGGCGAAGATCACAGGTGGTTAC
CGCCTGCCAGCGAAGTATGTGATCCACACGGTCGGCCCTATTGCCTATGGAGAACCCTCCGCTAGTCAGG
CTGCGGAGTTACGTTCCTGTTACTTGTCCTCTTTGGATCTGTTGCTGGAACACCGTTTACGCTCAGTCGC
ATTTCCATGCATTTCAACGGGTGTATTCGGATACCCGTGCGAGGCAGCTGCGGAGATCGTTTTAGCAACG
TTACGCGAATGGTTAGAACAGCACAAAGATAAAGTAGACCGTTTAATTATTTGCGTATTTTTAGAAAAAG
ACGAAGACATCTATCGCAGTCGCCTGCCCCATTATTTTCCGGTGGCTTAAGACGGTCTCCAGTAAAGGTG
GATACGGATCCGAATTCGAGCTCCGTCGACAAGCTTGCGGCCGCACTCGAGCACCACCACCACCACCACT
GAGATCCGGCTGCTAACAAAGCCCGAAAGGAAGCTGAGTTGGCTGCTGCCACCGCTGAGCAATAACTAGC
ATAACCCCTTGGGGCCTCTAAACGGGTCTTGAGGGGTTTTTTGCTGAAAGGAGGAACTATATCCGGATTG
GCGAATGGG
[124 nt withheld, positions 1830-1953]
C
[91 nt withheld, positions 1955-2045]
A
[49 nt withheld, positions 2047-2095]
CCTTTGACGTTGGAGTCCACGTTCTTT
[37 nt withheld, positions 2123-2159]
ACCCTATCTCGGTCTATTCTTTTGATTTATAAGGGATTTTGCCGATTTCGGCCTATTGGTTAAAAAATGA
GCTGATTTAACAAAAATTTAACGCGAATTTTAACAAAATATTAACGCTTACAATTTAGGTGGCACTTTTC
GGGGAAATGTGCGCGGAACCCCTATTTGTTTATTTTTCTAAATACATTCAAATATGTATCCGCTCATGAA
TTAATTCTTAGAAAAACTCATCGAGCATCAAATGAAACTGCAATTTATTCATATCAGGATTATCAATACC
ATATTTTTGAAAAAGCCGTTTCTGTAATGAAGGAGAAAACTCACCGAGGCAGTTCCATAGGATGGCAAGA
TCCTGGTATCGGTCTGCGATTCCGACTCGTCCAACATCAATACAACCTATTAATTTCCCCTCGTCAAAAA
TAAGGTTATCAAGTGAGAAATCACCATGAGTGACGACTGAATCCGGTGAGAATGGCAAAAGTTTATGCAT
TTCTTTCCAGACTTGTTCAACAGGCCAGCCATTACGCTCGTCATCAAAATCACTCGCATCAACCAAACCG
TTATTCATTCGTGATTGCGCCTGAGCGAGACGAAATACGCGATCGCTGTTAAAAGGACAATTACAAACAG
GAATCGAATGCAACCGGCGCAGGAACACTGCCAGCGCATCAACAATATTTTCACCTGAATCAGGATATTC
TTCTAATACCTGGAATGCTGTTTTCCCGGGGATCGCAGTGGTGAGTAACCATGCATCATCAGGAGTACGG
ATAAAATGCTTGATGGTCGGAAGAGGCATAAATTCCGTCAGCCAGTTTAGTCTGACCATCTCATCTGTAA
CATCATTGGCAACGCTACCTTTGCCATGTTTCAGAAACAACTCTGGCGCATCGGGCTTCCCATACAATCG
ATAGATTGTCGCACCTGATTGCCCGACATTATCGCGAGCCCATTTATACCCATATAAATCAGCATCCATG
TTGGAATTTAATCGCGGCCTAGAGCAAGACGTTTCCCGTTGAATATGGCTCATAACACCCCTTGTATTAC
TGTTTATGTAAGCAGACAGTTTTATTGTTCATGACCAAAATCCCTTAACGTGAGTTTTCGTTCCACTGAG
CGTCAGACCCCGTAGAAAAGATCAAAGGATCTTCTTGAGATCCTTTTTTTCTGCGCGTAATCTGCTGCTT
GCAAACAAAAAAACCACCGCTACCAGCGGTGGTTTGTTTGCCGGATCAAGAGCTACCAACTCTTTTTCCG
AAGGTAACTGGCTTCAGCAGAGCGCAGATACCAAATACTGTCCTTCTAGTGTAGCCGTAGTTAGGCCACC
ACTTCAAGAACTCTGTAGCACCGCCTACATACCTCGCTCTGCTAATCCTGTTACCAGTGGCTGCTGCCAG
TGGCGATAAGTCGTGTCTTACCGGGTTGGACTCAAGACGATAGTTACCGGATAAGGCGCAGCGGTCGGGC
TGAACGGGGGGTTCGTGCACACAGCCCAGCTTGGAGCGAACGACCTACACCGAACTGAGATACCTACAGC
GTGAGCTATGAGAAAGCGCCACGCTTCCCGAAGGGAGAAAGGCGGACAGGTATCCGGTAAGCGGCAGGGT
CGGAACAGGAGAGCGCACGAGGGAGCTTCCAGGGGGAAACGCCTGGTATCTTTATAGTCCTGTCGGGTTT
CGCCACCTCTGACTTGAGCGTCGATTTTTGTGATGCTCGTCAGGGGGGCGGAGCCTATGGAAAAACGCCA
GCAACGCGGCCTTTTTACGGTTCCTGGCCTTTTGCTGGCCTTTTGCTCACATGTTCTTTCCTGCGTTATC
CCCTGATTCTGTGGATAACCGTATTACCGCCTTTGAGTGAGCTGATACCGCTCGCCGCAGCCGAACGACC
GAGCGCAGCGAGTCAGTGAGCGAGGAAGCGGAAGAGCGCCTGATGCGGTATTTTCTCCTTACGCATCTGT
GCGGTATTTCACACCGCAATGGTGCACTCTCAGTACAATCTGCTCTGATGCCGCATAGTTAAGCCAGTAT
ACACTCCGCTATCGCTACGTGACTGGGTCATGGCTGCGCCCCGACACCCGCCAACACCCGCTGACGCGCC
CTGACGGGCTTGTCTGCTCCCGGCATCCGCTTACAGACAAGCTGTGACCGTCTCCGGGAGCTGCATGTGT
CAGAGGTTTTCACCGTCATCACCGAAACGCGCGAGGCAGCTGCGGTAAAGCTCATCAGCGTGGTCGTGAA
GCGATTCACAGATGTCTGCCTGTTCATCCGCGTCCAGCTCGTTGAGTTTCTCCAGAAGCGTTAATGTCTG
GCTTCTGATAAAGCGGGCCATGTTAAGGGCGGTTTTTTCCTGTTTGGTCACTGATGCCTCCGTGTAAGGG
GGATTTCTGTTCATGGGGGTAATGATACCGATGAAACGAGAGAGGATGCTCACGATACGGGTTACTGATG
ATGAACATGCCCGGTTACTGGAACGTTGTGAGGGTAAACAACTGGCGGTATGGATGCGGCGGGACCAGAG
AAAAATCACTCAGGGTCAATGCCAGCGCTTCGTTAATACAGATGTAGGTGTTCCACAGGGTAGCCAGCAG
CATCCTGCGATGCAGATCCGGAACATAATGGTGCAGGGCGCTGACTTCCGCGTTTCCAGACTTTACGAAA
CACGGAAACCGAAGACCATTCATGTTGTTGCTCAGGTCGCAGACGTTTTGCAGCAGCAGTCGCTTCACGT
TCGCTCGCGTATCGGTGATTCATTCTGCTAACCAGTAAGGCAACCCCGCCAGCCTAGCCGGGTCCTCAAC
GACAGGAGCACGATCATGCGCACCCGTGGGGCCGCCATGCCGGCGATAATGGCCTGCTTCTCGCCGAAAC
GTTTGGTGGCGGGACCAGTGACGAAGGCTTGAGCGAGGGCGTGCAAGATTCCGAATACCGCAAGCGACAG
GCCGATCATCGTCGCGCTCCAGCGAAAGCGGTCCTCGCCGAAAATGACCCAGAGCGCTGCCGGCACCTGT
CCTACGAGTTGCATGATAAAGAAGACAGTCATAAGTGCGGCGACGATAGTCATGCCCCGCGCCCACCGGA
AGGAGCTGACTGGGTTGAAGGCTCTCAAGGGCATCGGTCGAGATCCCGGTGCCTAATGAGTGAGCTAACT
TACATTAATTGCGTTGCGCTCACTGCCCGCTTTCCAGTCGGGAAACCTGTCGTGCCAGCTGCATTAATGA
ATCGGCCAACGCGCGGGGAGAGGCGGTTTGCGTATTGGGCGCCAGGGTGGTTTTTCTTTTCACCAGTGAG
ACGGGCAACAGCTGATTGCCCTTCACCGCCTGGCCCTGAGAGAGTTGCAGCAAGCGGTCCACGCTGGTTT
GCCCCAGCAGGCGAAAATCCTGTTTGATGGTGGTTAACGGCGGGATATAACATGAGCTGTCTTCGGTATC
GTCGTATCCCACTACCGAGATATCCGCACCAACGCGCAGCCCGGACTCGGTAATGGCGCGCATTGCGCCC
AGCGCCATCTGATCGTTGGCAACCAGCATCGCAGTGGGAACGATGCCCTCATTCAGCATTTGCATGGTTT
GTTGAAAACCGGACATGGCACTCCAGTCGCCTTCCCGTTCCGCTATCGGCTGAATTTGATTGCGAGTGAG
ATATTTATGCCAGCCAGCCAGACGCAGACGCGCCGAGACAGAACTTAATGGGCCCGCTAACAGCGCGATT
TGCTGGTGACCCAATGCGACCAGATGCTCCACGCCCAGTCGCGTACCGTCTTCATGGGAGAAAATAATAC
TGTTGATGGGTGTCTGGTCAGAGACATCAAGAAATAACGCCGGAACATTAGTGCAGGCAGCTTCCACAGC
AATGGCATCCTGGTCATCCAGCGGATAGTTAATGATCAGCCCACTGACGCGTTGCGCGAGAAGATTGTGC
ACCGCCGCTTTACAGGCTTCGACGCCGCTTCGTTCTACCATCGACACCACCACGCTGGCACCCAGTTGAT
CGGCGCGAGATTTAATCGCCGCGACAATTTGCGACGGCGCGTGCAGGGCCAGACTGGAGGTGGCAACGCC
AATCAGCAACGACTGTTTGCCCGCCAGTTGTTGTGCCACGCGGTTGGGAATGTAATTCAGCTCCGCCATC
GCCGCTTCCACTTTTTCCCGCGTTTTCGCAGAAACGTGGCTGGCCTGGTTCACCACGCGGGAAACGGTCT
GATAAGAGACACCGGCATACTCTGCGACATCGTATAACGTTACTGGTTTCACATTCACCACCCTGAATTG
ACTCTCTTCCGGGCGCTATCATGCCATACCGCGAAAGGTTTTGCGCCATTCGATGGTGTCCGGGATCTCG
ACGCTCTCCCTTATGCGACTCCTGCATTAGGAAGCAGCCCAGTAGTAGGTTGAGGCCGTTGAGCACCGCC
GCCGCAAGGAATGGTGCATGCAAGGAGATGGCGCCCAACAGTCCCCCGGCCACGGGGCCTGCCACCATAC
CCACGCCGAAACAAGCGCTCATGAGCCCGAAGTGGCGAGCCCGATCTTCCCCATCGGTGATGTCGGCGAT
ATAGGCGCCAGCAACCGCACCTGTGGCGCCGGTGATGCCGGCCACGATGCGTCCGGCGTAGAGGATCGAG
ATCTCGATCCCGCGAAATTAATACGACTCACTATAGGGGAATTGTGAGCGGATAACAATTCCCCTCTAGA
AATAATTTTGTTTAACTTTAAGAAGGAGATATACAT
Features (pLannotate 1.2.2; 20 found; start..end, strand, type, name):
     22..736     +  CDS            mCerulean (fragment): enhanced monomeric variant of CFP (Rizzo et al., 2004) mammalian codon-optimized
    784..1587    +  CDS            MACROD1 (fragment): MACD1_HUMAN - Also known as LRP16. Experimental evidence at protein level: Swiss-Prot protein existence level 1. Removes ADP-ribose from asparatate and glutamate residues in proteins bearing a single ADP-ribose moiety (PubMed:23474714, PubMed:23474712). Inactive towards proteins bearing poly-ADP-ribose (PubMed:23474714, PubMed:23474712). Deacetylates O-acetyl-ADP ribose, a signaling molecule generated by the deacetylation of acetylated lysine residues in histones and other proteins (PubMed:21257746). Plays a role in estrogen signaling (PubMed:17893710, PubMed:17914104, PubMed:19403568). Binds
   1662..1679    +  CDS            9xHis (fragment): 9xHis affinity tag
   1689..1738    +  CDS            SET1 (fragment): solubility-enhancement tag derived from T7 phage gene 10B
   1746..1793    +  terminator     T7 terminator: transcription terminator for bacteriophage T7 RNA polymerase
   1830..2258    +  rep_origin     f1 ori (sequence partly withheld): f1 bacteriophage origin of replication; arrow indicates direction of (+) strand synthesis
   2311..2368    +  promoter       AmpR promoter (fragment): bla
   2377..3192    -  CDS            KanR: aminoglycoside phosphotransferase; aph(3')-Ia; confers resistance to kanamycin in bacteria or G418 (Geneticin®) in eukaryotes
   3314..3902    +  rep_origin     ori: high-copy-number ColE1/pMB1/pBR322/pUC origin of replication
   4088..4227    -  misc_feature   bom: basis of mobility region from pBR322
   4329..4520    -  CDS            rop: Rop protein, which maintains plasmids at low copy number; rop
   4537..4917    +  CDS            YPB1_ECOLX: Protein predicted: Swiss-Prot protein existence level 4. From Escherichia coli.
   4989..5280    -  CDS            TcR (fragment): tetracycline efflux protein; tet; confers resistance to tetracycline
   5295..5316    -  protein_bind   CAP binding site: CAP binding activates transcription in the presence of cAMP. E. coli catabolite activator protein
   5329..6411    -  CDS            lacI: lac repressor; lacI; The lac repressor binds to the lac operator to inhibit transcription in E. coli. This inhibition can be relieved by adding lactose or isopropyl-β-D-thiogalactopyranoside (IPTG).
   6412..6489    -  promoter       lacI promoter: lacI
   6497..6776    -  CDS            TcR (fragment): tetracycline efflux protein; tet; confers resistance to tetracycline
   6798..6816    +  promoter       T7 promoter: promoter for bacteriophage T7 RNA polymerase
   6817..6841    +  protein_bind   lac operator: The lac repressor binds to the lac operator to inhibit transcription in E. coli. This inhibition can be relieved by adding lactose or isopropyl-β-D-thiogalactopyranoside (IPTG). lac repressor encoded by lacI
   6856..6878    +  RBS            RBS: efficient ribosome binding site from bacteriophage T7 gene 10 (Olins and Rangwala, 1989)
