[The description below was written by a language model from this plasmid's Addgene catalogue record and pLannotate feature annotations shown in this document.]
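Description:
MDO1-c014 is a bacterial expression plasmid built on the pNIC-CFP backbone, a pET-style vector, for producing a fluorescent fusion of human MACROD1 (also known as LRP16) in E. coli. The 6,885 nt sequence carries a ColE1/pBR322-type origin together with the bom region and the rop gene. Rop holds copy number down, consistent with the low-copy designation in the record. Selection is by kanamycin through an aph(3')-Ia cassette. An f1 origin and short non-functional remnants of a tetracycline resistance gene are also annotated as backbone carry-over.

The expression cassette is driven by a T7 promoter with an adjacent lac operator and the T7 gene 10 ribosome binding site. A plasmid-borne lacI gene under its own promoter supplies the repressor. Transcription therefore depends on a host that provides T7 RNA polymerase and is relieved by IPTG or lactose. The open reading frame begins with mCerulean, a monomeric cyan fluorescent protein supplied by the backbone, followed by a codon-optimized MACROD1 fragment spanning residues S58 to A325, which was inserted by ligation-independent cloning. A T7 terminator closes the cassette. Downstream of the insert, the annotation also detects a partial His-tag sequence and a fragment of a T7 gene 10B-derived solubility tag, but the record lists only the N-terminal mCerulean fusion and does not say whether these are translated.

MACROD1 is a macrodomain enzyme that removes mono-ADP-ribose from modified proteins and deacetylates O-acetyl-ADP-ribose. The plasmid belongs to a published toolbox of ADP-ribosyl binding proteins. The record gives its purpose only as recombinant fusion protein expression in E. coli and does not specify any downstream assay.
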