Addgene plasmid #173103: MDO1-c014
Purpose: Expression of recombinant fusion protein in E. coli
Depositing lab: Lari Lehtiö. Depositing organization: University of Oulu. Publication: A molecular toolbox for ADP-ribosyl binding proteins. Sowa ST, Galera-Prat A, Wazir S, Alanen HI, Maksimainen MM, Lehtio L. Cell Rep Methods. 2021 Dec 20;1(8):100121. doi: 10.1016/j.crmeth.2021.100121. Epub 2021 Nov 11. PubMed 34786571.
Backbone
  Vector backbone: pNIC-CFP
  Vector type: Bacterial Expression
Growth in bacteria
  Bacterial resistance: Kanamycin, 50 μg/mL
  Growth temperature: 37°C
  Growth strain: DH5alpha
  Copy number: Low Copy
Gene/Insert
  Gene/Insert name: MACROD1
  Species: H. sapiens (human)
  Mutation: S58-A325, codon optimized
  Entrez Gene: MACROD1 (a.k.a. LRP16)
  Tag / fusion protein: mCerulean (N terminal on backbone)
  Cloning method: Ligation Independent Cloning
Terms and licenses: Academic/Nonprofit Terms; Industry Terms: Not Available to Industry
Depositor comments: Please visit https://www.biorxiv.org/content/10.1101/2021.05.31.445082v2 for bioRxiv preprint.
How to cite: MDO1-c014 was a gift from Lari Lehtiö (Addgene plasmid # 173103 ; http://n2t.net/addgene:173103 ; RRID:Addgene_173103)
